Addgene plasmid #145851: pAc5.1B-lambdaN-HA-DmAUB_A
Purpose: Insect Expression of DmAUB
Depositing lab: Elisa Izaurralde. Depositing organization: Max Planck Institute for Developmental Biology.
Backbone
  Vector backbone: Unknown
  Vector type: Insect Expression
Growth in bacteria
  Bacterial resistance: Ampicillin, 100 μg/mL
  Growth temperature: 37°C
  Growth strain: DH5alpha
  Copy number: Low Copy
Gene/Insert
  Gene/Insert name: DmAUB
  Species: D. melanogaster (fly)
  Mutation: Two silent mutations compared to the sequence given by NCBI:NM_057386.4.
  Entrez Gene: aub (a.k.a. Dmel_CG6137, AUB, AUBERGINE, Aub, CG6137, Dmel\CG6137, ms(2)32D, sti, sting)
  Cloning method: Unknown
Terms and licenses: Academic/Nonprofit Terms; Industry Terms: Not Available to Industry
Depositor comments: Plasmids from this collection were made available to the research community and donated after the lab closed. Please note that the sequence provided by the depositing laboratory may be theoretical/predicted or based on Sanger sequencing results. There may be discrepancies between sequencing results obtained by Addgene and the depositor sequence. If an Addgene verified sequence is not available, please contact before placing your order to request that our lab fully sequence the plasmid.
How to cite: pAc5.1B-lambdaN-HA-DmAUB_A was a gift from Elisa Izaurralde (Addgene plasmid # 145851 ; http://n2t.net/addgene:145851 ; RRID:Addgene_145851)
