[The description below was written by a language model from this plasmid's Addgene catalogue record and pLannotate feature annotations shown in this document.]
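Description:
pAc5.1B-lambdaN-HA-DmAUB_A is an 8,068 nt insect expression plasmid for producing tagged Drosophila melanogaster Aubergine (aub, CG6137) in fly cells. The catalogue lists the backbone as unknown, although the name and the annotated parts point to a pAc5.1-type vector. It is maintained in E. coli through a ColE1/pUC-type origin and selected with ampicillin via the β-lactamase gene and its own promoter. The record lists it as low copy even though the origin is annotated as a high-copy type. Short fragments annotated as tetracycline resistance and SV40 large T antigen appear to be non-functional backbone remnants. No selectable marker for insect cells is annotated.

Expression is driven by the strong constitutive Drosophila actin 5C (Ac5) promoter. Downstream lies a single fusion arrangement: a short fragment of the bacteriophage lambda N protein, an HA epitope (annotated as a fragment of a 3xHA tag, consistent in length with one copy), and then the full aub coding sequence. According to the depositor, this sequence carries two silent changes relative to the NCBI reference. A vector-derived V5 tag sequence follows the insert, but the record does not say whether it is in frame or lies beyond a stop codon. An SV40 polyadenylation signal is annotated after it, on the reverse strand.

The lambda N peptide binds boxB RNA hairpins, so constructs of this kind are generally used in tethering assays. In these, the fusion protein is recruited to a boxB-containing reporter mRNA to test its effect on translation or transcript stability, while the HA tag allows detection. The record itself states only insect expression of DmAUB, a Piwi-family protein that binds piRNAs and acts in transposon repression.
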