Features (pLannotate 1.2.2; 11 found; start..end, strand, type, name):
     56..2568    +  promoter       Ac5 promoter: Drosophila melanogaster actin 5C promoter
   2588..2653    +  CDS            N (fragment): REGN_LAMBD - Experimental evidence at protein level: Swiss-Prot protein existence level 1. Plays a role as a transcriptional antitermination factor that allows the virus to initiate its lytic phase. Activates expression of the delayed viral early genes by modifying host RNA polymerase (RNAP) into a form that is resistant to termination signals. This antitermination function requires the host NusA protein which serves to stabilize the interaction between antitermination protein N and host RNA polymerase. From Escherichia phage lambda (Bacteriophage lambda).
   2678..2704    +  CDS            3xHA (fragment): three tandem HA epitope tags
   2717..5314    +  CDS            aub: AUB_DROME - Experimental evidence at protein level: Swiss-Prot protein existence level 1. Acts via the piwi-interacting RNA (piRNA) metabolic process, which mediates the repression of transposable elements during meiosis by forming complexes composed of piRNAs and Piwi proteins and governs the methylation and subsequent repression of transposons. Directly binds piRNAs, a class of 24 to 30 nucleotide RNAs that are generated by a Dicer-independent mechanism and are primarily derived from transposons and other repeated sequence elements. In ovary, associates predominantly with antisense piRNAs th
   5353..5394    +  CDS            V5 tag: epitope tag from simian virus 5
   5494..5628    -  polyA_signal   SV40 poly(A) signal: SV40 polyadenylation signal
   5651..5735    -  CDS            large T antigen (fragment): large T antigen from SV40 (simian virus 40)
   5736..6206    +  CDS            TcR (fragment): tetracycline efflux protein; tet; confers resistance to tetracycline
   6250..6838    -  rep_origin     ori: high-copy-number ColE1/pMB1/pBR322/pUC origin of replication
   7009..7869    -  CDS            AmpR: β-lactamase; bla; confers resistance to ampicillin, carbenicillin, and related antibiotics
   7870..7974    -  promoter       AmpR promoter: bla
>Addgene plasmid #145851 | pAc5.1B-lambdaN-HA-DmAUB_A | depositor full sequence | sequence record 288296 | Full Sequence
CTTCAAGGAATTAATTCTATATTCTAAAAACACAAATGATACTTCTAAAAAAAATCATGAATGGCATCAA
CTCTGAATCAAATCTTTGCAGATGCACCTACTTCTCATTTCCACTGTCACATCATTTTTCCAGATCTCGC
TGCCTGTTATGTGGCCCACAAACCAAGACACGTTTTATGGCCATTAAAGCTGGCTGATCGTCGCCAAACA
CCAAATACATATCAATATGTACATTCGAGAAAGAAGCGATCAAAGAAGCGTCTTCGGGCGAGTAGGAGAA
TGCGGAGGAGAAGGAGAACGAGCTGATCTAGTATCTCTCCACAATCCAATGCCAACTGACCAACTGGCCA
TATTCGGAGCAATTTGAAGCCAATTTCCATCGCCTGGCGATCGCTCCATTCTTGGCTATATGTTTTTCAC
CGTTCCCGGGGCCATTTTCAAAGACTCGTCGGTAAGATAAGATTGTGTCACTCGCTGTCTCTCTTCATTT
GTCGAAGAATGCTGAGGAATTTCGCGATGACGTCGGCGAGTATTTTGAAGAATGAGAATAATTTGTATTT
ATACGAAAATCAGTTAGTGGAATTTTCTACAAAAACATGTTATCTATAGATAATTTTGTTGCAAAATATG
TTGACTATGACAAAGATTGTATGTATATACCTTTAATGTATTCTCATTTTCTTATGTATTTATAATGGCA
ATGATGATACTGATGATATTTTAAGATGATGCCAGACCACAGGCTGATTTCTGCGTCTTTTGCCGAACGC
AGTGCATGTGCGGTTGTTGTTTTTTGGAATAGTTTCAATTTTCGGACTGTCCGCTTTGATTTCAGTTTCT
TGGCTTATTCAAAAAGCAAAGTAAAGCCAAAAAAGCGAGATGGCAATACCAAATGCGGCAAAACGGTAGT
GGAAGGAAAGGGGTGCGGGGCAGCGGAAGGAAGGGTGGGGCGGGGCGTGGCGGGGTCTGTGGCTGGGCGC
GACGTCACCGACGTTGGAGCCACTCCTTTGACCATGTGTGCGTGTGTGTATTATTCGTGTCTCGCCACTC
GCCGGTTGTTTTTTTCTTTTTATCTCGCTCTCTCTAGCGCCATCTCGTACGCATGCTCAACGCACCGCAT
GTTGCCGTGTCCTTTATGCGTCATTTTGGCTCGAAATAGGCAATTATTTAAACAAAGATTAGTCAACGAA
AACGCTAAAATAAATAAGTCTACAATATGGTTACTTATTGCCATGTGTGTGCAGCCAACGATAGCAACAA
AAGCAACAACACAGTGGCTTTCCCTCTTTCACTTTTTGTTTGCAAGCGCGTGCGAGCAAGACGGCACGAC
CGGCAAACGCAATTACGCTGACAAAGAGCAGACGAAGTTTTGGCCGAAAAACATCAAGGCGCCTGATACG
AATGCATTTGCAATAACAATTGCGATATTTAATATTGTTTATGAAGCTGTTTGACTTCAAAACACACAAA
AAAAAAAATAAAACAAATTATTTGAAAGAGAATTAGGAATCGGACAGCTTATCGTTACGGGCTAACAGCA
CACCGAGACGAAATAGCTTACCTGACGTCACAGCCTCTGGAAGAACTGCCGCCAAGCAGAGAGAGAGAGA
AAAAGAGGGAGAGCAGCTTAGACCGCATGTGCTTGTGTGTGAGGCGTCTCTCTCTTCGTCTCCTGTTTGC
GCAAACGCATAGACTGCACTGAGAAAATCGATTACCTATTTTTTATGAATGAATATTTGCACTATTACTA
TTCAAAACTATTAAGATAGCAATCACATTCAATAGCCAAATACTATACCACCTGAGCGATGCAACGAAAT
GATCAATTTGAGCAAAAATGCTGCATATTTAGGACGGCATCATTATAGAAATGCTTCTTGCTGTGTACTT
TTCTCTCGTCTGGCAGCTGTTTCGCCGTTATTGTTAAAACCGGCTTAAGTTAGGTGTGTTTTCTACGACT
AGTGATGCCCCTACTAGAAGATGTGTGTTGCACAAATGTCCCTGAATAACCAATTTGAAGTGCAGATAGC
AGTAAACGTAAGCTAATATGAATATTATTTAACTGTAATGTTTTAATATCGCTGGACATTACTAATAAAC
CCACTATAAACACATGTACATATGTATGTTTTGGCATACAATGAGTAGTTGGGGAAAAAATGTGTAAAAG
CACCGTGACCATCACAGCATAAAGATAACCAGCTGAAGTATCGAATATGAGTAACCCCCAAATTGAATCA
CATGCCGCAACTGATAGGACCCATGGAAGTACACTCTTCATGGCGATATACAAGACACACACAAGCACGA
ACACCCAGTTGCGGAGGAAATTCTCCGTAAATGAAAACCCAATCGGCGAACAATTCATACCCATATATGG
TAAAAGTTTTGAACGCGACTTGAGAGCGGAGAGCATTGCGGCTGATAAGGTTTTAGCGCTAAGCGGGCTT
TATAAAACGGGCTGCGGGACCAGTTTTCATATCACTACCGTTTGAGTTCTTGTGCTGTGTGGATACTCCT
CCCGACACAAAGCCGCTCCATCAGCCAGCAGTCGTCTAATCCAGAGACCCCGGATCGGGGTACCAACATG
GACGCACAAACACGACGACGTGAGCGTCGCGCTGAGAAACAAGCTCAATGGAAAGCTGCAAACGGTGGAT
CTCCTCCACATATGGCTTACCCATACGATGTTCCAGATTACGCTCCTCCAAGCTTTATGAATTTACCACC
AAACCCTGTAATTGCTCGTGGACGTGGTCGAGGAAGAAAGCCCAATAATGTAGAGGCCAATCGCGGCTTC
GCTCCTTCGCTGGGTCAGAAGTCGGACCCTTCCCACTCGGAAGGAAATCAAGCATCCGGAGGCAATGGTG
GTGGTGGTGATGCTCAAGTGGGTCCCTCGATAGAGAAATCCAGTTTGAGCGCGGTGCAAATGCACAAGTC
CGAGGGCGATCCGCGTGGCTCCGTGCGCGGCCGTAGGCTAATAACGGATTTGGTGTATTCACGTCCTCCA
GGGATGACCAGCAAGAAAGGAGTGGTTGGCACTCATATTACCGTGCAGGCAAACTATTTTAAGGTATTAA
AGCGTCCAAACTGGACCATCTACCAGTACCGCGTCGATTTTACGCCTGATGTGGAGGCTACACGACTACG
ACGGTCTTTCTTGTATGAACATAAAGGGATCCTGGGCGGCTACATCTTTGACGGAACCAATATGTTTTGC
ATCAATCAGTTCAAAGCTGTTCAAGATAGCCCCTATGTTTTGGAACTGGTTACGAAGAGTCGTGCTGGCG
AAAACATTGAAATTAAGATCAAGGCTGTTGGATCTGTGCAATCTACGGATGCCGAGCAGTTTCAGGTCCT
TAATCTCATACTGCGCAGGGCCATGGAGGGCTTAGACTTGAAGCTGGTCTCGCGCTACTACTACGATCCT
CAAGCTAAGATTAATTTGGAGAATTTCCGCATGCAATTATGGCCTGGCTATCAGACTTCGATTCGCCAGC
ACGAAAATGATATATTACTTTGTTCCGAGATATGCCACAAGGTTATGCGAACTGAGACCTTGTACAATAT
TTTGTCCGATGCTATTCGCGACAGTGACGATTATCAAAGTACATTTAAGCGTGCAGTAATGGGTATGGTA
ATACTAACGGATTATAATAACAAAACCTATCGCATTGACGATGTCGACTTTCAATCGACGCCATTGTGCA
AATTTAAAACCAATGACGGTGAGATTTCGTACGTGGATTACTATAAGAAGCGATACAACATAATCATTCG
CGACTTGAAGCAACCTCTGGTCATGTCTCGTCCGACAGACAAAAATATTCGTGGTGGAAATGACCAGGCC
ATAATGATCATTCCCGAGCTGGCACGGGCTACGGGAATGACGGACGCTATGCGCGCTGACTTTAGGACGT
TGAGGGCCATGAGTGAACATACCAGGCTGAATCCAGATCGTCGCATCGAACGCCTTCGCATGTTCAACAA
GCGCTTAAAGTCGTGTAAACAGAGTGTAGAGACCCTTAAGTCCTGGAACATCGAGCTGGACTCCGCCTTG
GTGGAGATTCCAGCACGCGTGTTGCCACCGGAAAAAATATTATTCGGCAACCAAAAAATATTCGTATGCG
ACGCTCGCGCCGATTGGACCAATGAGTTTCGCACCTGTTCGATGTTTAAAAACGTGCATATCAATAGGTG
GTATGTGATCACACCGAGTCGAAATCTGCGCGAGACCCAGGAATTTGTGCAGATGTGCATCCGCACAGCC
AGCAGCATGAAGATGAACATCTGCAATCCAATATATGAGGAAATTCCGGATGACCGCAACGGCACTTACT
CCCAAGCGATCGACAACGCCGCAGCTAACGATCCACAGATCGTGATGGTTGTCATGAGATCTCCAAATGA
AGAGAAATATAGCTGCATTAAAAAACGCACGTGCGTGGACAGACCGGTGCCGTCGCAGGTGGTGACACTA
AAAGTTATCGCGCCTCGACAGCAAAAACCAACTGGGCTGATGTCGATCGCCACAAAGGTGGTTATTCAAA
TGAACGCCAAATTGATGGGAGCTCCCTGGCAGGTAGTGATCCCCCTCCACGGTCTGATGACTGTTGGTTT
CGATGTCTGCCATTCACCGAAGAATAAGAACAAGTCATATGGGGCTTTCGTTGCAACCATGGACCAGAAG
GAGTCTTTCCGCTACTTCTCCACCGTAAACGAACACATTAAGGGCCAAGAGTTGTCCGAGCAGATGTCGG
TGAACATGGCGTGCGCCCTGAGGTCGTATCAGGAGCAACACCGTTCTTTGCCAGAGCGCATTCTCTTCTT
TCGCGACGGTGTTGGCGATGGTCAGCTCTACCAGGTGGTAAACAGCGAGGTGAACACCCTAAAGGACAGG
CTCGACGAAATTTACAAATCAGCTGGCAAACAGGAGGGCTGTCGCATGACATTTATAATTGTATCCAAGC
GCATTAATTCTCGCTACTTTACTGGGCATCGCAACCCAGTTCCGGGCACTGTAGTCGATGACGTTATTAC
CTTGCCAGAGCGCTACGACTTCTTCCTAGTGTCCCAGGCTGTTCGGATAGGAACTGTGTCGCCTACCAGC
TACAATGTTATTTCTGACAACATGGGACTAAACGCCGATAAGCTGCAGATGCTCTCCTATAAGATGACCC
ATATGTACTACAATTACAGCGGAACCATACGAGTCCCCGCTGTCTGCCATTACGCCCACAAATTGGCTTT
CCTCGTAGCCGAATCCATTAATCGTGCGCCTTCAGCAGGACTGCAGAATCAATTGTACTTTTTGTAAGCG
GCCGCTCGAGTCTAGAGGGCCCGCGGTTCGAAGGTAAGCCTATCCCTAACCCTCTCCTCGGTCTCGATTC
TACGCGTACCGGTCATCATCACCATCACCATTGAGTTTAAACCCGCTGATCAGCCTCGACTGTGCCTTCT
AAGGCCTGAGCTCGCTGATCAGCCTCGATCGAGGATCCAGACATGATAAGATACATTGATGAGTTTGGAC
AAACCACAACTAGAATGCAGTGAAAAAAATGCTTTATTTGTGAAATTTGTGATGCTATTGCTTTATTTGT
AACCATTATAAGCTGCAATAAACAAGTTAACAACAACAATTGCATTCATTTTATGTTTCAGGTTCAGGGG
GAGGTGTGGGAGGTTTTTTAAAGCAAGTAAAACCTCTACAAATGTGGTATGGCTGATTATGATCAGTCGA
CCGATGCCCTTGAGAGCCTTCAACCCAGTCAGCTCCTTCCGGTGGGCGCGGGGCATGACTATCGTCGCCG
CACTTATGACTGTCTTCTTTATCATGCAACTCGTAGGACAGGTGCCGGCAGCGCTCTGGGTCATTTTCGG
CGAGGACCGCTTTCGCTGGAGCGCGACGATGATCGGCCTGTCGCTTGCGGTATTCGGAATCTTGCACGCC
CTCGCTCAAGCCTTCGTCACTGGTCCCGCCACCAAACGTTTCGGCGAGAAGCAGGCCATTATCGCCGGCA
TGGCGGCCGACGCGCTGGGCTACGTCTTGCTGGCGTTCGCGACGCGAGGCTGGATGGCCTTCCCCATTAT
GATTCTTCTCGCTTCCGGCGGCATCGGGATGCCCGCGTTGCAGGCCATGCTGTCCAGGCAGGTAGATGAC
GACCATCAGGGACAGCTTCAAGGATCGCTCGCGGCTCTTACCAGCCAGCAAAAGGCCAGGAACCGTAAAA
AGGCCGCGTTGCTGGCGTTTTTCCATAGGCTCCGCCCCCCTGACGAGCATCACAAAAATCGACGCTCAAG
TCAGAGGTGGCGAAACCCGACAGGACTATAAAGATACCAGGCGTTTCCCCCTGGAAGCTCCCTCGTGCGC
TCTCCTGTTCCGACCCTGCCGCTTACCGGATACCTGTCCGCCTTTCTCCCTTCGGGAAGCGTGGCGCTTT
CTCAATGCTCACGCTGTAGGTATCTCAGTTCGGTGTAGGTCGTTCGCTCCAAGCTGGGCTGTGTGCACGA
ACCCCCCGTTCAGCCCGACCGCTGCGCCTTATCCGGTAACTATCGTCTTGAGTCCAACCCGGTAAGACAC
GACTTATCGCCACTGGCAGCAGCCACTGGTAACAGGATTAGCAGAGCGAGGTATGTAGGCGGTGCTACAG
AGTTCTTGAAGTGGTGGCCTAACTACGGCTACACTAGAAGGACAGTATTTGGTATCTGCGCTCTGCTGAA
GCCAGTTACCTTCGGAAAAAGAGTTGGTAGCTCTTGATCCGGCAAACAAACCACCGCTGGTAGCGGTGGT
TTTTTTGTTTGCAAGCAGCAGATTACGCGCAGAAAAAAAGGATCTCAAGAAGATCCTTTGATCTTTTCTA
CGGGGTCTGACGCTCAGTGGAACGAAAACTCACGTTAAGGGATTTTGGTCATGAGATTATCAAAAAGGAT
CTTCACCTAGATCCTTTTAAATTAAAAATGAAGTTTTAAATCAATCTAAAGTATATATGAGTAAACTTGG
TCTGACAGTTACCAATGCTTAATCAGTGAGGCACCTATCTCAGCGATCTGTCTATTTCGTTCATCCATAG
TTGCCTGACTCCCCGTCGTGTAGATAACTACGATACGGGAGGGCTTACCATCTGGCCCCAGTGCTGCAAT
GATACCGCGAGACCCACGCTCACCGGCTCCAGATTTATCAGCAATAAACCAGCCAGCCGGAAGGGCCGAG
CGCAGAAGTGGTCCTGCAACTTTATCCGCCTCCATCCAGTCTATTAATTGTTGCCGGGAAGCTAGAGTAA
GTAGTTCGCCAGTTAATAGTTTGCGCAACGTTGTTGCCATTGCTGCAGGCATCGTGGTGTCACGCTCGTC
GTTTGGTATGGCTTCATTCAGCTCCGGTTCCCAACGATCAAGGCGAGTTACATGATCCCCCATGTTGTGC
AAAAAAGCGGTTAGCTCCTTCGGTCCTCCGATCGTTGTCAGAAGTAAGTTGGCCGCAGTGTTATCACTCA
TGGTTATGGCAGCACTGCATAATTCTCTTACTGTCATGCCATCCGTAAGATGCTTTTCTGTGACTGGTGA
GTACTCAACCAAGTCATTCTGAGAATAGTGTATGCGGCGACCGAGTTGCTCTTGCCCGGCGTCAACACGG
GATAATACCGCGCCACATAGCAGAACTTTAAAAGTGCTCATCATTGGAAAACGTTCTTCGGGGCGAAAAC
TCTCAAGGATCTTACCGCTGTTGAGATCCAGTTCGATGTAACCCACTCGTGCACCCAACTGATCTTCAGC
ATCTTTTACTTTCACCAGCGTTTCTGGGTGAGCAAAAACAGGAAGGCAAAATGCCGCAAAAAAGGGAATA
AGGGCGACACGGAAATGTTGAATACTCATACTCTTCCTTTTTCAATATTATTGAAGCATTTATCAGGGTT
ATTGTCTCATGAGCGGATACATATTTGAATGTATTTAGAAAAATAAACAAATAGGGGTTCCGCGCACATT
TCCCCGAAAAGTGCCACCTGACGTCTAAGAAACCATTATTATCATGACATTAACCTATAAAAATAGGCGT
ATCACGAGGCCCTTTCGT
